>Addgene plasmid #100989 | Rp51a_10bp 5'SS_No BP or pBP_pUC18 | depositor full sequence | sequence record 190203 | Rp51a_10bp 5'SS_No BP or pBP_pUC18 sequence 3045 bps
TCGCGCGTTTCGGTGATGACGGTGAAAACCTCTGACACATGCAGCTCCCGGAGACGGTCACAGCTTGTCT
GTAAGCGGATGCCGGGAGCAGACAAGCCCGTCAGGGCGCGTCAGCGGGTGTTGGCGGGTGTCGGGGCTGG
CTTAACTATGCGGCATCAGAGCAGATTGTACTGAGAGTGCACCATATGCGGTGTGAAATACCGCACAGAT
GCGTAAGGAGAAAATACCGCATCAGGCGCCATTCGCCATTCAGGCTGCGCAACTGTTGGGAAGGGCGATC
GGTGCGGGCCTCTTCGCTATTACGCCAGCTGGCGAAAGGGGGATGTGCTGCAAGGCGATTAAGTTGGGTA
ACGCCAGGGTTTTCCCAGTCACGACGTTGTAAAACGACGGCCAGTGCCAAGCTTGATTACGCCAAGCTCT
AATACGACTCACTATAGGGGAAAGCTAGCTTGGGATCTCGAGACTAGCAATAACAAAAAGGTAAGTATAT
ATGGACTAAAGGAGGCTTTTAAGGACACGTAATATTGAGTCGACCGTGTTTTTGATATCAGTAGTTAGTG
AAGTTGAATTGCATTGTTTGTGTTTTTATTTTGTATTGCTTTTCGTCATTTTAATAGGGTAGAGTTAGAA
CCAAGACCGTCAAGCGTGCTTCTAAGGCTTTGATTGAACGTTACTATCCAAAGTTGACTTTGGATTTCCA
AACCAACAAGAGACTTTGTGATGAAATCGCCACTATCCAATCCAAGAGATTGAGAAACAAGATTGCTGGT
TACACCACCCATTTGATGAAGAGAATCCAAAAGGGTCGGAATTCGTAATCATGGTCATAGCTGTTTCCTG
TGTGAAATTGTTATCCGCTCACAATTCCACACAACATACGAGCCGGAAGCATAAAGTGTAAAGCCTGGGG
TGCCTAATGAGTGAGCTAACTCACATTAATTGCGTTGCGCTCACTGCCCGCTTTCCAGTCGGGAAACCTG
TCGTGCCAGCTGCATTAATGAATCGGCCAACGCGCGGGGAGAGGCGGTTTGCGTATTGGGCGCTCTTCCG
CTTCCTCGCTCACTGACTCGCTGCGCTCGGTCGTTCGGCTGCGGCGAGCGGTATCAGCTCACTCAAAGGC
GGTAATACGGTTATCCACAGAATCAGGGGATAACGCAGGAAAGAACATGTGAGCAAAAGGCCAGCAAAAG
GCCAGGAACCGTAAAAAGGCCGCGTTGCTGGCGTTTTTCCATAGGCTCCGCCCCCCTGACGAGCATCACA
AAAATCGACGCTCAAGTCAGAGGTGGCGAAACCCGACAGGACTATAAAGATACCAGGCGTTTCCCCCTGG
AAGCTCCCTCGTGCGCTCTCCTGTTCCGACCCTGCCGCTTACCGGATACCTGTCCGCCTTTCTCCCTTCG
GGAAGCGTGGCGCTTTCTCATAGCTCACGCTGTAGGTATCTCAGTTCGGTGTAGGTCGTTCGCTCCAAGC
TGGGCTGTGTGCACGAACCCCCCGTTCAGCCCGACCGCTGCGCCTTATCCGGTAACTATCGTCTTGAGTC
CAACCCGGTAAGACACGACTTATCGCCACTGGCAGCAGCCACTGGTAACAGGATTAGCAGAGCGAGGTAT
GTAGGCGGTGCTACAGAGTTCTTGAAGTGGTGGCCTAACTACGGCTACACTAGAAGGACAGTATTTGGTA
TCTGCGCTCTGCTGAAGCCAGTTACCTTCGGAAAAAGAGTTGGTAGCTCTTGATCCGGCAAACAAACCAC
CGCTGGTAGCGGTGGTTTTTTTGTTTGCAAGCAGCAGATTACGCGCAGAAAAAAAGGATCTCAAGAAGAT
CCTTTGATCTTTTCTACGGGGTCTGACGCTCAGTGGAACGAAAACTCACGTTAAGGGATTTTGGTCATGA
GATTATCAAAAAGGATCTTCACCTAGATCCTTTTAAATTAAAAATGAAGTTTTAAATCAATCTAAAGTAT
ATATGAGTAAACTTGGTCTGACAGTTACCAATGCTTAATCAGTGAGGCACCTATCTCAGCGATCTGTCTA
TTTCGTTCATCCATAGTTGCCTGACTCCCCGTCGTGTAGATAACTACGATACGGGAGGGCTTACCATCTG
GCCCCAGTGCTGCAATGATACCGCGAGACCCACGCTCACCGGCTCCAGATTTATCAGCAATAAACCAGCC
AGCCGGAAGGGCCGAGCGCAGAAGTGGTCCTGCAACTTTATCCGCCTCCATCCAGTCTATTAATTGTTGC
CGGGAAGCTAGAGTAAGTAGTTCGCCAGTTAATAGTTTGCGCAACGTTGTTGCCATTGCTACAGGCATCG
TGGTGTCACGCTCGTCGTTTGGTATGGCTTCATTCAGCTCCGGTTCCCAACGATCAAGGCGAGTTACATG
ATCCCCCATGTTGTGCAAAAAAGCGGTTAGCTCCTTCGGTCCTCCGATCGTTGTCAGAAGTAAGTTGGCC
GCAGTGTTATCACTCATGGTTATGGCAGCACTGCATAATTCTCTTACTGTCATGCCATCCGTAAGATGCT
TTTCTGTGACTGGTGAGTACTCAACCAAGTCATTCTGAGAATAGTGTATGCGGCGACCGAGTTGCTCTTG
CCCGGCGTCAATACGGGATAATACCGCGCCACATAGCAGAACTTTAAAAGTGCTCATCATTGGAAAACGT
TCTTCGGGGCGAAAACTCTCAAGGATCTTACCGCTGTTGAGATCCAGTTCGATGTAACCCACTCGTGCAC
CCAACTGATCTTCAGCATCTTTTACTTTCACCAGCGTTTCTGGGTGAGCAAAAACAGGAAGGCAAAATGC
CGCAAAAAAGGGAATAAGGGCGACACGGAAATGTTGAATACTCATACTCTTCCTTTTTCAATATTATTGA
AGCATTTATCAGGGTTATTGTCTCATGAGCGGATACATATTTGAATGTATTTAGAAAAATAAACAAATAG
GGGTTCCGCGCACATTTCCCCGAAAAGTGCCACCTGACGTCTAAGAAACCATTATTATCATGACATTAAC
CTATAAAAATAGGCGTATCACGAGGCCCTTTCGTC
Features (pLannotate 1.2.2; 12 found; start..end, strand, type, name):
    137..236     +  misc_feature   bom (fragment): basis of mobility region from pBR322
    242..396     -  CDS            lacZα (fragment): LacZα fragment of β-galactosidase; lacZ fragment
    420..438     +  promoter       T7 promoter: promoter for bacteriophage T7 RNA polymerase
    618..803     +  CDS            rps17e: RS17E_METTH - Experimental evidence at protein level: Swiss-Prot protein existence level 1. From Methanothermobacter thermautotrophicus (strain ATCC 29096 / DSM 1053 / JCM 10044 / NBRC 100330 / Delta H) (Methanobacterium thermoautotrophicum).
    848..864     -  protein_bind   lac operator: The lac repressor binds to the lac operator to inhibit transcription in E. coli. This inhibition can be relieved by adding lactose or isopropyl-β-D-thiogalactopyranoside (IPTG). lac repressor encoded by lacI
    872..902     -  promoter       lac promoter: promoter for the E. coli lac operon
    917..938     -  protein_bind   CAP binding site: CAP binding activates transcription in the presence of cAMP. E. coli catabolite activator protein
    951..1043    -  CDS            lacI (fragment): lac repressor; lacI; The lac repressor binds to the lac operator to inhibit transcription in E. coli. This inhibition can be relieved by adding lactose or isopropyl-β-D-thiogalactopyranoside (IPTG).
   1226..1814    -  rep_origin     ori: high-copy-number ColE1/pMB1/pBR322/pUC origin of replication
   1985..2845    -  CDS            AmpR: β-lactamase; bla; confers resistance to ampicillin, carbenicillin, and related antibiotics
   2846..2950    -  promoter       AmpR promoter: bla
   3045..35      +  CDS            rop (fragment) (across the origin): Rop protein, which maintains plasmids at low copy number; rop
