>Addgene plasmid #100989 | Rp51a_10bp 5'SS_No BP or pBP_pUC18 | addgene full sequence | sequence record 194327 | Addgene NGS Result
CGCGCGTTTCGGTGATGACGGTGAAAACCTCTGACACATGCAGCTCCCGGAGACGGTCACAGCTTGTCTG
TAAGCGGATGCCGGGAGCAGACAAGCCCGTCAGGGCGCGTCAGCGGGTGTTGGCGGGTGTCGGGGCTGGC
TTAACTATGCGGCATCAGAGCAGATTGTACTGAGAGTGCACCATATGCGGTGTGAAATACCGCACAGATG
CGTAAGGAGAAAATACCGCATCAGGCGCCATTCGCCATTCAGGCTGCGCAACTGTTGGGAAGGGCGATCG
GTGCGGGCCTCTTCGCTATTACGCCAGCTGGCGAAAGGGGGATGTGCTGCAAGGCGATTAAGTTGGGTAA
CGCCAGGGTTTTCCCAGTCACGACGTTGTAAAACGACGGCCAGTGCCAAGCTTGATTACGCCAAGCTCTA
ATACGACTCACTATAGGGGAAAGCTAGCTTGGGATCTCGAGACTAGCAATAACAAAAAGGTAAGTATATA
TGGACTAAAGGAGGCTTTTAAGGACACGTAATATTGAGTCGACCGTGTTTTTGATATCAGTAGTTAGTGA
AGTTGAATTGCATTGTTTGTGTTTTTATTTTGTATTGCTTTTCGTCATTTTAATAGGGTAGAGTTAGAAC
CAAGACCGTCAAGCGTGCTTCTAAGGCTTTGATTGAACGTTACTATCCAAAGTTGACTTTGGATTTCCAA
ACCAACAAGAGACTTTGTGATGAAATCGCCACTATCCAATCCAAGAGATTGAGAAACAAGATTGCTGGTT
ACACCACCCATTTGATGAAGAGAATCCAAAAGGGTCGGAATTCGTAATCATGTCATAGCTGTTTCCTGTG
TGAAATTGTTATCCGCTCACAATTCCACACAACATACGAGCCGGAAGCATAAAGTGTAAAGCCTGGGGTG
CCTAATGAGTGAGCTAACTCACATTAATTGCGTTGCGCTCACTGCCCGCTTTCCAGTCGGGAAACCTGTC
GTGCCAGCTGCATTAATGAATCGGCCAACGCGCGGGGAGAGGCGGTTTGCGTATTGGGCGCTCTTCCGCT
TCCTCGCTCACTGACTCGCTGCGCTCGGTCGTTCGGCTGCGGCGAGCGGTATCAGCTCACTCAAAGGCGG
TAATACGGTTATCCACAGAATCAGGGGATAACGCAGGAAAGAACATGTGAGCAAAAGGCCAGCAAAAGGC
CAGGAACCGTAAAAAGGCCGCGTTGCTGGCGTTTTTCCATAGGCTCCGCCCCCCTGACGAGCATCACAAA
AATCGACGCTCAAGTCAGAGGTGGCGAAACCCGACAGGACTATAAAGATACCAGGCGTTTCCCCCTGGAA
GCTCCCTCGTGCGCTCTCCTGTTCCGACCCTGCCGCTTACCGGATACCTGTCCGCCTTTCTCCCTTCGGG
AAGCGTGGCGCTTTCTCATAGCTCACGCTGTAGGTATCTCAGTTCGGTGTAGGTCGTTCGCTCCAAGCTG
GGCTGTGTGCACGAACCCCCCGTTCAGCCCGACCGCTGCGCCTTATCCGGTAACTATCGTCTTGAGTCCA
ACCCGGTAAGACACGACTTATCGCCACTGGCAGCAGCCACTGGTAACAGGATTAGCAGAGCGAGGTATGT
AGGCGGTGCTACAGAGTTCTTGAAGTGGTGGCCTAACTACGGCTACACTAGAAGAACAGTATTTGGTATC
TGCGCTCTGCTGAAGCCAGTTACCTTCGGAAAAAGAGTTGGTAGCTCTTGATCCGGCAAACAAACCACCG
CTGGTAGCGGTGGTTTTTTTGTTTGCAAGCAGCAGATTACGCGCAGAAAAAAAGGATCTCAAGAAGATCC
TTTGATCTTTTCTACGGGGTCTGACGCTCAGTGGAACGAAAACTCACGTTAAGGGATTTTGGTCATGAGA
TTATCAAAAAGGATCTTCACCTAGATCCTTTTAAATTAAAAATGAAGTTTTAAATCAATCTAAAGTATAT
ATGAGTAAACTTGGTCTGACAGTTACCAATGCTTAATCAGTGAGGCACCTATCTCAGCGATCTGTCTATT
TCGTTCATCCATAGTTGCCTGACTCCCCGTCGTGTAGATAACTACGATACGGGAGGGCTTACCATCTGGC
CCCAGTGCTGCAATGATACCGCGAGACCCACGCTCACCGGCTCCAGATTTATCAGCAATAAACCAGCCAG
CCGGAAGGGCCGAGCGCAGAAGTGGTCCTGCAACTTTATCCGCCTCCATCCAGTCTATTAATTGTTGCCG
GGAAGCTAGAGTAAGTAGTTCGCCAGTTAATAGTTTGCGCAACGTTGTTGCCATTGCTACAGGCATCGTG
GTGTCACGCTCGTCGTTTGGTATGGCTTCATTCAGCTCCGGTTCCCAACGATCAAGGCGAGTTACATGAT
CCCCCATGTTGTGCAAAAAAGCGGTTAGCTCCTTCGGTCCTCCGATCGTTGTCAGAAGTAAGTTGGCCGC
AGTGTTATCACTCATGGTTATGGCAGCACTGCATAATTCTCTTACTGTCATGCCATCCGTAAGATGCTTT
TCTGTGACTGGTGAGTACTCAACCAAGTCATTCTGAGAATAGTGTATGCGGCGACCGAGTTGCTCTTGCC
CGGCGTCAATACGGGATAATACCGCGCCACATAGCAGAACTTTAAAAGTGCTCATCATTGGAAAACGTTC
TTCGGGGCGAAAACTCTCAAGGATCTTACCGCTGTTGAGATCCAGTTCGATGTAACCCACTCGTGCACCC
AACTGATCTTCAGCATCTTTTACTTTCACCAGCGTTTCTGGGTGAGCAAAAACAGGAAGGCAAAATGCCG
CAAAAAAGGGAATAAGGGCGACACGGAAATGTTGAATACTCATACTCTTCCTTTTTCAATATTATTGAAG
CATTTATCAGGGTTATTGTCTCATGAGCGGATACATATTTGAATGTATTTAGAAAAATAAACAAATAGGG
GTTCCGCGCACATTTCCCCGAAAAGTGCCACCTGACGTCTAAGAAACCATTATTATCATGACATTAACCT
ATAAAAATAGGCGTATCACGAGGCCCTTTCGTCT
Features (pLannotate 1.2.2; 12 found; start..end, strand, type, name):
    136..235     +  misc_feature   bom (fragment): basis of mobility region from pBR322
    241..395     -  CDS            lacZα (fragment): LacZα fragment of β-galactosidase; lacZ fragment
    419..437     +  promoter       T7 promoter: promoter for bacteriophage T7 RNA polymerase
    617..802     +  CDS            rps17e: RS17E_METTH - Experimental evidence at protein level: Swiss-Prot protein existence level 1. From Methanothermobacter thermautotrophicus (strain ATCC 29096 / DSM 1053 / JCM 10044 / NBRC 100330 / Delta H) (Methanobacterium thermoautotrophicum).
    846..862     -  protein_bind   lac operator: The lac repressor binds to the lac operator to inhibit transcription in E. coli. This inhibition can be relieved by adding lactose or isopropyl-β-D-thiogalactopyranoside (IPTG). lac repressor encoded by lacI
    870..900     -  promoter       lac promoter: promoter for the E. coli lac operon
    915..936     -  protein_bind   CAP binding site: CAP binding activates transcription in the presence of cAMP. E. coli catabolite activator protein
    949..1041    -  CDS            lacI (fragment): lac repressor; lacI; The lac repressor binds to the lac operator to inhibit transcription in E. coli. This inhibition can be relieved by adding lactose or isopropyl-β-D-thiogalactopyranoside (IPTG).
   1224..1812    -  rep_origin     ori: high-copy-number ColE1/pMB1/pBR322/pUC origin of replication
   1983..2843    -  CDS            AmpR: β-lactamase; bla; confers resistance to ampicillin, carbenicillin, and related antibiotics
   2844..2948    -  promoter       AmpR promoter: bla
   3043..34      +  CDS            rop (fragment) (across the origin): Rop protein, which maintains plasmids at low copy number; rop
