[The description below was written by a language model from this plasmid's Addgene catalogue record and pLannotate feature annotations shown in this document.]
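Description:
Rp51a_10bp 5'SS_No BP or pBP_pUC18 is a small (about 3.0 kb) pUC18-based plasmid carrying a mutated version of the Saccharomyces cerevisiae RP51A (RPS17A) gene, a classic intron-containing splicing substrate. It is propagated in E. coli through the high-copy ColE1/pUC origin and selected with ampicillin via the β-lactamase gene and its own promoter. The insert was placed between the HindIII and EcoRI sites of the polylinker, interrupting lacZα, and remnants of the lac promoter, operator, CAP site and short lacI, rop and bom fragments flank it as normal backbone features. Although the catalogue lists yeast expression as a vector type, neither feature table shows a yeast origin, a yeast selectable marker or a yeast promoter.

A T7 promoter lies immediately upstream of the insert and in the same orientation, an arrangement that would allow in vitro run-off transcription of the RP51A pre-mRNA, although the record does not state this use explicitly. The automated annotation labels part of the insert as an archaeal rps17e coding sequence; this is a homology hit to the ribosomal protein S17 exon of the yeast gene, not a separate archaeal element.

The insert carries three changes. The 5' splice site is altered so it can form ten base pairs with U1 snRNA, the branch point consensus is replaced with a non-functional sequence, and a nearby pseudo branch point is likewise destroyed. Together these give a substrate with strengthened U1 pairing but no branch site recognition element. It comes from work on the dynamics of spliceosome E complex formation. The depositor and sequencing-derived records differ by one nucleotide in length and have equivalent annotations.
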