Addgene plasmid #100989: Rp51a_10bp 5'SS_No BP or pBP_pUC18
Purpose: Rp51a with a tGGTAtGTta->AGGTAAGTAT 5'SS mutant with potential to form 10bps with the U1 snRNA. Also contains TACTAAC->GTTAGTG BP mutataion and a TACAAAC->GTTTGTG pseudo BP mutation
Depositing lab: Aaron Hoskins. Depositing organization: University of Wisconsin, Madison. Publication: Dynamics and consequences of spliceosome E complex formation. Larson JD, Hoskins AA. Elife. 2017 Aug 22;6. pii: 27592. doi: 10.7554/eLife.27592. PubMed 28829039.
Backbone
  Vector backbone: pUC18
  Vector type: Bacterial Expression, Yeast Expression
Growth in bacteria
  Bacterial resistance: Ampicillin, 100 μg/mL
  Growth temperature: 37°C
  Growth strain: DH5alpha
  Copy number: Unknown
Gene/Insert
  Gene/Insert name: RP51A
  Species: S. cerevisiae (budding yeast)
  Mutation: tGGTAtGTta->AGGTAAGTAT 5'SS mutant, TACTAAC->GTTAGTG BP mutataion and a TACAAAC->GTTTGTG pseudo BP mutation
  Entrez Gene: RPS17A (a.k.a. YML024W, RP51A, RPL51A)
  Cloning method: Restriction Enzyme; 5′ cloning site HindIII (unknown if destroyed); 3′ cloning site EcoRI (unknown if destroyed)
  Sequencing primers: 5′ M13 forward; 3′ M13 reverse
Terms and licenses: Academic/Nonprofit Terms; Industry Terms: Not Available to Industry
How to cite: Rp51a_10bp 5'SS_No BP or pBP_pUC18 was a gift from Aaron Hoskins (Addgene plasmid # 100989 ; http://n2t.net/addgene:100989 ; RRID:Addgene_100989)
